>Addgene plasmid #113355 | rs795-major | addgene full sequence | sequence record 220996 | Addgene NGS Result
AATGAGTCTTCGGACCTCGCGGGGGCCGCTTAAGCGGTGGTTAGGGTTTGTCTGACGCGGGGGGAGGGGG
AAGGAACGAAACACTCTCATTCGGAGGCGGCTCGGGGTTTGGTCTTGGTGGCCACGGGCACGCAGAAGAG
CGCCGCGATCCTCTTAAGCACCCCCCCGCCCTCCGTGGAGGCGGGGGTTTGGTCGGCGGGTGGTAACTGG
CGGGCCGCTGACTCGGGCGGGTCGCGCGCCCCAGAGTGTGACCTTTTCGGTCTGCTCGCAGACCCCCGGG
CGGCGCCGCCGCGGCGGCGACGGGCTCGCTGGGTCCTAGGCTCCATGGGGACCGTATACGTGGACAGGCT
CTGGAGCATCCGCACGACTGCGGTGATATTACCGGAGACCTTCTGCGGGACGAGCCGGGTCACGCGGCTG
ACGCGGAGCGTCCGTTGGGCGACAAACACCAGGACGGGGCACAGGTACACTATCTTGTCACCCGGAGGCG
CGAGGGACTGCAGGAGCTTCAGGGAGTGGCGCAGCTGCTTCATCCCCGTGGCCCGTTGCTCGCGTTTGCT
GGCGGTGTCCCCGGAAGAAATATATTTGCATGTCTTTAGTTCTATGATGACACAAACCCCGCCCAGCGTC
TTGTCATTGGCGAATTCGAACACGCAGATGCAGTCGGGGCGGCGCGGTCCCAGGTCCACTTCGCATATTA
AGGTGACGCGTGTGGCCTCGAACACCGAGCGACCCTGCAGCGACCCGCTTAAAAGCTTGGCAATCCGGTA
CTGTTGGTAAAGCCACCATGGAAGATGCCAAAAACATTAAGAAGGGCCCAGCGCCATTCTACCCACTCGA
AGACGGGACCGCCGGCGAGCAGCTGCACAAAGCCATGAAGCGCTACGCCCTGGTGCCCGGCACCATCGCC
TTTACCGACGCACATATCGAGGTGGACATTACCTACGCCGAGTACTTCGAGATGAGCGTTCGGCTGGCAG
AAGCTATGAAGCGCTATGGGCTGAATACAAACCATCGGATCGTGGTGTGCAGCGAGAATAGCTTGCAGTT
CTTCATGCCCGTGTTGGGTGCCCTGTTCATCGGTGTGGCTGTGGCCCCAGCTAACGACATCTACAACGAG
CGCGAGCTGCTGAACAGCATGGGCATCAGCCAGCCCACCGTCGTATTCGTGAGCAAGAAAGGGCTGCAAA
AGATCCTCAACGTGCAAAAGAAGCTACCGATCATACAAAAGATCATCATCATGGATAGCAAGACCGACTA
CCAGGGCTTCCAAAGCATGTACACCTTCGTGACTTCCCATTTGCCACCCGGCTTCAACGAGTACGACTTC
GTGCCCGAGAGCTTCGACCGGGACAAAACCATCGCCCTGATCATGAACAGTAGTGGCAGTACCGGATTGC
CCAAGGGCGTAGCCCTACCGCACCGCACCGCTTGTGTCCGATTCAGTCATGCCCGCGACCCCATCTTCGG
CAACCAGATCATCCCCGACACCGCTATCCTCAGCGTGGTGCCATTTCACCACGGCTTCGGCATGTTCACC
ACGCTGGGCTACTTGATCTGCGGCTTTCGGGTCGTGCTCATGTACCGCTTCGAGGAGGAGCTATTCTTGC
GCAGCTTGCAAGACTATAAGATTCAATCTGCCCTGCTGGTGCCCACACTATTTAGCTTCTTCGCTAAGAG
CACTCTCATCGACAAGTACGACCTAAGCAACTTGCACGAGATCGCCAGCGGCGGGGCGCCGCTCAGCAAG
GAGGTAGGTGAGGCCGTGGCCAAACGCTTCCACCTACCAGGCATCCGCCAGGGCTACGGCCTGACAGAAA
CAACCAGCGCCATTCTGATCACCCCCGAAGGGGACGACAAGCCTGGCGCAGTAGGCAAGGTGGTGCCCTT
CTTCGAGGCTAAGGTGGTGGACTTGGACACCGGTAAGACACTGGGTGTGAACCAGCGCGGCGAGCTGTGC
GTCCGTGGCCCCATGATCATGAGCGGCTACGTTAACAACCCCGAGGCTACAAACGCTCTCATCGACAAGG
ACGGCTGGCTGCACAGCGGCGACATCGCCTACTGGGACGAGGACGAGCACTTCTTCATCGTGGACCGGCT
GAAGAGCCTGATCAAATACAAGGGCTACCAGGTAGCCCCAGCCGAACTGGAGAGCATCCTGCTGCAACAC
CCCAACATCTTCGACGCCGGGGTCGCCGGCCTGCCCGACGACGATGCCGGCGAGCTGCCCGCCGCAGTCG
TCGTGCTGGAACACGGTAAAACCATGACCGAGAAGGAGATCGTGGACTATGTGGCCAGCCAGGTTACAAC
CGCCAAGAAGCTGCGCGGTGGTGTTGTGTTCGTGGACGAGGTGCCTAAAGGACTGACCGGCAAGTTGGAC
GCCCGCAAGATCCGCGAGATTCTCATTAAGGCCAAGAAGGGCGGCAAGATCGCCGTGTAATAATTCTAGA
GTCGGGGCGGCCGGCCGCTTCGAGCAGACATGATAAGATACATTGATGAGTTTGGACAAACCACAACTAG
AATGCAGTGAAAAAAATGCTTTATTTGTGAAATTTGTGATGCTATTGCTTTATTTGTAACCATTATAAGC
TGCAATAAACAAGTTAACAACAACAATTGCATTCATTTTATGTTTCAGGTTCAGGGGGAGGTGTGGGAGG
TTTTTTAAAGCAAGTAAAACCTCTACAAATGTGGTAAAATCGATAAGGATCCGTCGACCGATGCCCTTGA
GAGCCTTCAACCCAGTCAGCTCCTTCCGGTGGGCGCGGGGCATGACTATCGTCGCCGCACTTATGACTGT
CTTCTTTATCATGCAACTCGTAGGACAGGTGCCGGCAGCGCTCTTCCGCTTCCTCGCTCACTGACTCGCT
GCGCTCGGTCGTTCGGCTGCGGCGAGCGGTATCAGCTCACTCAAAGGCGGTAATACGGTTATCCACAGAA
TCAGGGGATAACGCAGGAAAGAACATGTGAGCAAAAGGCCAGCAAAAGGCCAGGAACCGTAAAAAGGCCG
CGTTGCTGGCGTTTTTCCATAGGCTCCGCCCCCCTGACGAGCATCACAAAAATCGACGCTCAAGTCAGAG
GTGGCGAAACCCGACAGGACTATAAAGATACCAGGCGTTTCCCCCTGGAAGCTCCCTCGTGCGCTCTCCT
GTTCCGACCCTGCCGCTTACCGGATACCTGTCCGCCTTTCTCCCTTCGGGAAGCGTGGCGCTTTCTCATA
GCTCACGCTGTAGGTATCTCAGTTCGGTGTAGGTCGTTCGCTCCAAGCTGGGCTGTGTGCACGAACCCCC
CGTTCAGCCCGACCGCTGCGCCTTATCCGGTAACTATCGTCTTGAGTCCAACCCGGTAAGACACGACTTA
TCGCCACTGGCAGCAGCCACTGGTAACAGGATTAGCAGAGCGAGGTATGTAGGCGGTGCTACAGAGTTCT
TGAAGTGGTGGCCTAACTACGGCTACACTAGAAGAACAGTATTTGGTATCTGCGCTCTGCTGAAGCCAGT
TACCTTCGGAAAAAGAGTTGGTAGCTCTTGATCCGGCAAACAAACCACCGCTGGTAGCGGTGGTTTTTTT
GTTTGCAAGCAGCAGATTACGCGCAGAAAAAAAGGATCTCAAGAAGATCCTTTGATCTTTTCTACGGGGT
CTGACGCTCAGTGGAACGAAAACTCACGTTAAGGGATTTTGGTCATGAGATTATCAAAAAGGATCTTCAC
CTAGATCCTTTTAAATTAAAAATGAAGTTTTAAATCAATCTAAAGTATATATGAGTAAACTTGGTCTGAC
AGCGGCCGCAAATGCTAAACCACTGCAGTGGTTACCAGTGCTTGATCAGTGAGGCACCGATCTCAGCGAT
CTGCCTATTTCGTTCGTCCATAGTGGCCTGACTCCCCGTCGTGTAGATCACTACGATTCGTGAGGGCTTA
CCATCAGGCCCCAGCGCAGCAATGATGCCGCGAGAGCCGCGTTCACCGGCCCCCGATTTGTCAGCAATGA
ACCAGCCAGCAGGGAGGGCCGAGCGAAGAAGTGGTCCTGCTACTTTGTCCGCCTCCATCCAGTCTATGAG
CTGCTGTCGTGATGCTAGAGTAAGAAGTTCGCCAGTGAGTAGTTTCCGAAGAGTTGTGGCCATTGCTACT
GGCATCGTGGTATCACGCTCGTCGTTCGGTATGGCTTCGTTCAACTCTGGTTCCCAGCGGTCAAGCCGGG
TCACATGATCACCCATATTATGAAGAAATGCAGTCAGCTCCTTAGGGCCTCCGATCGTTGTCAGAAGTAA
GTTGGCCGCGGTGTTGTCGCTCATGGTAATGGCAGCACTACACAATTCTCTTACCGTCATGCCATCCGTA
AGATGCTTTTCCGTGACCGGCGAGTACTCAACCAAGTCGTTTTGTGAGTAGTGTATACGGCGACCAAGCT
GCTCTTGCCCGGCGTCTATACGGGACAACACCGCGCCACATAGCAGTACTTTGAAAGTGCTCATCATCGG
GAATCGTTCTTCGGGGCGGAAAGACTCAAGGATCTTGCCGCTATTGAGATCCAGTTCGATATAGCCCACT
CTTGCACCCAGTTGATCTTCAGCATCTTTTACTTTCACCAGCGTTTCGGGGTGTGCAAAAACAGGCAAGC
AAAATGCCGCAAAGAAGGGAATGAGTGCGACACGAAAATGTTGGATGCTCATACTCGTCCTTTTTCAATA
TTATTGAAGCATTTATCAGGGTTACTAGTACGTCTCTCAAGGATAAGTAAGTAATATTAAGGTACGGGAG
GTATTGGACAGGCCGCAATAAAATATCTTTATTTTCATTACATCTGTGTGTTGGTTTTTTGTGTGAATCG
ATAGTACTAACATACGCTCTCCATCAAAACAAAACGAAACAAAACAAACTAGCAAAATAGGCTGTCCCCA
GTGCAAGTGCAGGTGCCAGAACATTTCTCTGGCCTAACTGGCCGGTACCCCGTGGAAACAAATGATGAAA
AGGATCAAACAGCTAATTTGACCAATCAAGGAAAAAATATTACCAAAAATGTGACTGGTAAGTATTTAAC
ATTCATTGTCAATTTGGAGTTGTTAATCTCAATGAAAAGGAAGAATGAGTATTCCAAAATAATAAAGCAT
ACCCAACTCATCTGGAGTTGGCTTTCTTTTGCACTAAATTTAGATAAATTATTTTTCTAAAACTCCTATT
AAAGTTAACATATATGTCTTGAGCACATAACAAGTGGAAGAGAATTAGGTTTGTACTTTTTAGCAGGGAG
AAACCAACAAAAGTTTACAAACATCCATTTTTTATGAGCCAAATAGTAAATATTAATTTTAGTATTATAT
GGTCTAAACTGGGAGAGTTCAAAGAATTATAATATTTCATTCCTTCATTTATTCAACAAGTAGTACCAGG
AACTGTACTATGCCCTGGTAATAAAACATTACCTCTATTTTTCAAGAACCTAGTGGGTGATGCTGAGATT
A
Features (pLannotate 1.2.2; 11 found; start..end, strand, type, name):
      1..752     +  promoter       HSV TK promoter: herpes simplex virus thymidine kinase promoter
    788..2440    +  CDS            luciferase: firefly luciferase synthetic luc2 version of the luciferase gene
   2484..2605    -  polyA_signal   SV40 poly(A) signal: SV40 polyadenylation signal
   2628..2696    -  CDS            large T antigen (fragment): large T antigen from SV40 (simian virus 40)
   2712..2844    +  CDS            TcR (fragment): tetracycline efflux protein; tet; confers resistance to tetracycline
   3024..3612    -  rep_origin     ori: high-copy-number ColE1/pMB1/pBR322/pUC origin of replication
   3812..4672    -  CDS            AmpR: β-lactamase confers resistance to ampicillin, carbenicillin, and related antibiotics
   4673..4714    -  promoter       AmpR promoter (fragment): bla
   4777..4825    +  polyA_signal   poly(A) signal: synthetic polyadenylation signal
   4839..4930    +  misc_feature   pause site: RNA polymerase II transcriptional pause signal from the human α2 globin gene
   4955..5044    +  CDS            SLCO1B1 (fragment): SO1B1_HUMAN - Also known as LST1, OATP1B1, OATP2, OATPC, SLC21A6. Experimental evidence at protein level: Swiss-Prot protein existence level 1. Mediates the Na(+)-independent uptake of organic anions such as pravastatin, taurocholate, methotrexate, dehydroepiandrosterone sulfate, 17-beta-glucuronosyl estradiol, estrone sulfate, prostaglandin E2, thromboxane B2, leukotriene C3, leukotriene E4, thyroxine and triiodothyronine. Involved in the clearance of bile acids and organic anions from the liver. From Homo sapiens (Human).
