[The description below was written by a language model from this plasmid's Addgene catalogue record and pLannotate feature annotations shown in this document.]
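Description:
rs795-major is a firefly luciferase enhancer-reporter plasmid built on the pGL4-TK backbone (Promega) and intended for testing regulatory activity in transfected mammalian cells. It is maintained in E. coli as a high-copy plasmid through a ColE1/pUC-type origin and is selected with ampicillin via the β-lactamase gene. The sequenced record is 5,461 nt.

The reporter unit consists of the herpes simplex virus thymidine kinase promoter, which provides modest basal transcription, driving the synthetic luc2 firefly luciferase coding sequence, terminated by an SV40 polyadenylation signal. Upstream of the cloning region lie a synthetic poly(A) signal and an RNA polymerase II pause site from the human α2 globin gene. These standard pGL4 elements block read-through transcription from the backbone, so the luciferase signal reflects the promoter and the inserted element. The insert is a human genomic fragment carrying the major (T) allele of SNP rs7957274, cloned between KpnI and EcoRV sites. In the circular map it falls between the pause site and the TK promoter. The annotation software matched part of this region to a fragment of SLCO1B1, which suggests the fragment comes from that locus, although the record does not state this or give the insert's exact boundaries. Short hits to SV40 large T antigen and a tetracycline resistance gene appear to be backbone remnants rather than functional genes.

The stated purpose is to evaluate the enhancer activity of a FOXA1 DIV motif in the context of this allele. Luciferase output would presumably be compared with that of a counterpart construct carrying the minor allele, though no such construct is described in this record.
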