Addgene plasmid #113355: rs795-major
Purpose: evaluate FOXA1 DIV motif enhancer activity in SNP rs7957274 major allele (T)
Depositing lab: Ralf Jauch. Depositing organization: Guangzhou Institute of Biomedicine and Health (GIBH), Chinese Academy of Sciences. Publication: DNA-mediated dimerization on a compact sequence signature controls enhancer engagement and regulation by FOXA1. Wang X, Srivastava Y, Jankowski A, Malik V, Wei Y, Del Rosario RC, Cojocaru V, Prabhakar S, Jauch R. Nucleic Acids Res. 2018 Jun 20;46(11):5470-5486. doi: 10.1093/nar/gky259. PubMed 29669022.
Backbone
  Vector backbone: pGL4-TK
  Backbone manufacturer: Promega
  Vector type: Luciferase
Growth in bacteria
  Bacterial resistance: Ampicillin, 100 μg/mL
  Growth temperature: 37°C
  Growth strain: DH5alpha
  Copy number: High Copy
Gene/Insert
  Gene/Insert name: rs7957274 major allele
  Species: H. sapiens (human)
  Cloning method: Restriction Enzyme; 5′ cloning site KpnI (unknown if destroyed); 3′ cloning site EcoRV (unknown if destroyed)
Terms and licenses: Academic/Nonprofit Terms; Industry Terms: Not Available to Industry
How to cite: rs795-major was a gift from Ralf Jauch (Addgene plasmid # 113355 ; http://n2t.net/addgene:113355 ; RRID:Addgene_113355)
