>Addgene plasmid #113355 | rs795-major | depositor partial sequence | sequence record 220997 | major
ATAGTAAAT
